>Addgene plasmid #192335 | pSLIK mCh-V5-NES-EGFP-mCBP80 zeo | addgene full sequence | sequence record 375682 | Addgene NGS Result
GTCGACGGATCGGGAGATCTCCCGATCCCCTATGGTGCACTCTCAGTACAATCTGCTCTGATGCCGCATA
GTTAAGCCAGTATCTGCTCCCTGCTTGTGTGTTGGAGGTCGCTGAGTAGTGCGCGAGCAAAATTTAAGCT
ACAACAAGGCAAGGCTTGACCGACAATTGCATGAAGAATCTGCTTAGGGTTAGGCGTTTTGCGCTGCTTC
GCGATGTACGGGCCAGATATACGCGTTGACATTGATTATTGACTAGTTATTAATAGTAATCAATTACGGG
GTCATTAGTTCATAGCCCATATATGGAGTTCCGCGTTACATAACTTACGGTAAATGGCCCGCCTGGCTGA
CCGCCCAACGACCCCCGCCCATTGACGTCAATAATGACGTATGTTCCCATAGTAACGCCAATAGGGACTT
TCCATTGACGTCAATGGGTGGAGTATTTACGGTAAACTGCCCACTTGGCAGTACATCAAGTGTATCATAT
GCCAAGTACGCCCCCTATTGACGTCAATGACGGTAAATGGCCCGCCTGGCATTATGCCCAGTACATGACC
TTATGGGACTTTCCTACTTGGCAGTACATCTACGTATTAGTCATCGCTATTACCATGGTGATGCGGTTTT
GGCAGTACATCAATGGGCGTGGATAGCGGTTTGACTCACGGGGATTTCCAAGTCTCCACCCCATTGACGT
CAATGGGAGTTTGTTTTGGCACCAAAATCAACGGGACTTTCCAAAATGTCGTAACAACTCCGCCCCATTG
ACGCAAATGGGCGGTAGGCGTGTACGGTGGGAGGTCTATATAAGCAGCGCGTTTTGCCTGTACTGGGTCT
CTCTGGTTAGACCAGATCTGAGCCTGGGAGCTCTCTGGCTAACTAGGGAACCCACTGCTTAAGCCTCAAT
AAAGCTTGCCTTGAGTGCTTCAAGTAGTGTGTGCCCGTCTGTTGTGTGACTCTGGTAACTAGAGATCCCT
CAGACCCTTTTAGTCAGTGTGGAAAATCTCTAGCAGTGGCGCCCGAACAGGGACTTGAAAGCGAAAGGGA
AACCAGAGGAGCTCTCTCGACGCAGGACTCGGCTTGCTGAAGCGCGCACGGCAAGAGGCGAGGGGCGGCG
ACTGGTGAGTACGCCAAAAATTTTGACTAGCGGAGGCTAGAAGGAGAGAGATGGGTGCGAGAGCGTCAGT
ATTAAGCGGGGGAGAATTAGATCGCGATGGGAAAAAATTCGGTTAAGGCCAGGGGGAAAGAAAAAATATA
AATTAAAACATATAGTATGGGCAAGCAGGGAGCTAGAACGATTCGCAGTTAATCCTGGCCTGTTAGAAAC
ATCAGAAGGCTGTAGACAAATACTGGGACAGCTACAACCATCCCTTCAGACAGGATCAGAAGAACTTAGA
TCATTATATAATACAGTAGCAACCCTCTATTGTGTGCATCAAAGGATAGAGATAAAAGACACCAAGGAAG
CTTTAGACAAGATAGAGGAAGAGCAAAACAAAAGTAAGACCACCGCACAGCAAGCGGCCGCTGATCTTCA
GACCTGGAGGAGGAGATATGAGGGACAATTGGAGAAGTGAATTATATAAATATAAAGTAGTAAAAATTGA
ACCATTAGGAGTAGCACCCACCAAGGCAAAGAGAAGAGTGGTGCAGAGAGAAAAAAGAGCAGTGGGAATA
GGAGCTTTGTTCCTTGGGTTCTTGGGAGCAGCAGGAAGCACTATGGGCGCAGCGTCAATGACGCTGACGG
TACAGGCCAGACAATTATTGTCTGGTATAGTGCAGCAGCAGAACAATTTGCTGAGGGCTATTGAGGCGCA
ACAGCATCTGTTGCAACTCACAGTCTGGGGCATCAAGCAGCTCCAGGCAAGAATCCTGGCTGTGGAAAGA
TACCTAAAGGATCAACAGCTCCTGGGGATTTGGGGTTGCTCTGGAAAACTCATTTGCACCACTGCTGTGC
CTTGGAATGCTAGTTGGAGTAATAAATCTCTGGAACAGATTTGGAATCACACGACCTGGATGGAGTGGGA
CAGAGAAATTAACAATTACACAAGCTTAATACACTCCTTAATTGAAGAATCGCAAAACCAGCAAGAAAAG
AATGAACAAGAATTATTGGAATTAGATAAATGGGCAAGTTTGTGGAATTGGTTTAACATAACAAATTGGC
TGTGGTATATAAAATTATTCATAATGATAGTAGGAGGCTTGGTAGGTTTAAGAATAGTTTTTGCTGTACT
TTCTATAGTGAATAGAGTTAGGCAGGGATATTCACCATTATCGTTTCAGACCCACCTCCCAACCCCGAGG
GGACCCGACAGGCCCGAAGGAATAGAAGAAGAAGGTGGAGAGAGAGACAGAGACAGATCCATTCGATTAG
TGAACGGATCGGCACTGCGTGCGCCAATTCTGCAGACAAATGGCAGTATTCATCCACAATTTTAAAAGAA
AAGGGGGGATTGGGGGGTACAGTGCAGGGGAAAGAATAGTAGACATAATAGCAACAGACATACAAACTAA
AGAATTACAAAAACAAATTACAAAAATTCAAAATTTTCGGGTTTATTACAGGGACAGCAGAGATCCAGTT
TGGTTAATTCTAGACAGTTATCAACAAGTTTGTACAAAAAAGCAGGCTTTAAAGGAACCAATTCAGTCGA
CTGGATCCCGAGTTTACTCCCTATCAGTGATAGAGAACGTATGTCGAGTTTACTCCCTATCAGTGATAGA
GAACGATGTCGAGTTTACTCCCTATCAGTGATAGAGAACGTATGTCGAGTTTACTCCCTATCAGTGATAG
AGAACGTATGTCGAGTTTACTCCCTATCAGTGATAGAGAACGTATGTCGAGTTTATCCCTATCAGTGATA
GAGAACGTATGTCGAGTTTACTCCCTATCAGTGATAGAGAACGTATGTCGAGGTAGGCGTGTACGGTGGG
AGGCCTATATAAGCAGAGCTCGTTTAGTGAACCGTCAGATCGCCACTAGTATGGTGAGCAAGGGCGAGGA
GGATAACATGGCCATCATCAAGGAGTTCATGCGCTTCAAGGTGCACATGGAGGGCTCCGTGAACGGCCAC
GAGTTCGAGATCGAGGGCGAGGGCGAGGGCCGCCCCTACGAGGGCACCCAGACCGCCAAGCTGAAGGTGA
CCAAGGGTGGCCCCCTGCCCTTCGCCTGGGACATCCTGTCCCCTCAGTTCATGTACGGCTCCAAGGCCTA
CGTGAAGCACCCCGCCGACATCCCCGACTACTTGAAGCTGTCCTTCCCCGAGGGCTTCAAGTGGGAGCGC
GTGATGAACTTCGAGGACGGCGGCGTGGTGACCGTGACCCAGGACTCCTCCCTGCAGGACGGCGAGTTCA
TCTACAAGGTGAAGCTGCGCGGCACCAACTTCCCCTCCGACGGCCCCGTAATGCAGAAGAAGACCATGGG
CTGGGAGGCCTCCTCCGAGCGGATGTACCCCGAGGACGGCGCCCTGAAGGGCGAGATCAAGCAGAGGCTG
AAGCTGAAGGACGGCGGCCACTACGACGCTGAGGTCAAGACCACCTACAAGGCCAAGAAGCCCGTGCAGC
TGCCCGGCGCCTACAACGTCAACATCAAGTTGGACATCACCTCCCACAACGAGGACTACACCATCGTGGA
ACAGTACGAACGCGCCGAGGGCCGCCACTCCACCGGCGGCATGGACGAGCTGTACAAGGGTAAGCCTATC
CCTAACCCTCTCCTCGGTCTCGATTCTACGACCGGTTTAGCCTTGAAATTAGCAGGTCTTGATATCATGG
TGAGCAAGGGCGAGGAGCTGTTCACCGGGGTGGTGCCCATCCTGGTCGAGCTGGACGGCGACGTAAACGG
CCACAAGTTCAGCGTGTCTGGCGAGGGCGAGGGCGATGCCACCTACGGCAAGCTGACCCTGAAGTTCATC
TGCACCACCGGCAAGCTGCCCGTGCCCTGGCCCACCCTCGTGACCACCCTGACCTACGGCGTGCAGTGCT
TCAGCCGCTACCCCGACCACATGAAGCAGCACGACTTCTTCAAGTCCGCCATGCCCGAAGGCTACGTCCA
GGAGCGCACCATCTTCTTCAAGGACGACGGCAACTACAAGACCCGCGCCGAGGTGAAGTTCGAGGGCGAC
ACCCTGGTGAACCGCATCGAGCTGAAGGGCATCGACTTCAAGGAGGACGGCAACATCCTGGGGCACAAGC
TGGAGTACAACTACAACAGCCACAACGTCTATATCATGGCCGACAAGCAGAAGAACGGCATCAAGGCGAA
CTTCAAGATCCGCCACAACATCGAGGACGGCAGCGTGCAGCTCGCCGACCACTACCAGCAGAACACCCCC
ATCGGCGACGGCCCCGTGCTGCTGCCCGACAACCACTACCTGAGCACCCAGTCCGCCCTGAGCAAAGACC
CCAACGAGAAGCGCGATCACATGGTCCTGCTGGAGTTCGTGACCGCCGCCGGGATCACTCTCGGCATGGA
CGAGCTGTACGGTACCATGTCGCGGAGGCGGCACAGCTACGAGAACGATGGTGGACAACCTCACAAAAGG
AGGAAGACGTCTTGACAATTGGAAGACTAATGCGTTTTCGAGATATCTAGACCCAGCTTTCTTGTACAAA
GTGGTTGATAACATCTCGAGCCATAAAGATGGTTAATTAACCCACCCAAGATCTGGCCTCCGCGCCGGGT
TTTGGCGCCTCCCGCGGGCGCCCCCCTCCTCACGGCGAGCGCTGCCACGTCAGACGAAGGGCGCAGCGAG
CGTCCTGATCCTTCCGCCCGGACGCTCAGGACAGCGGCCCGCTGCTCATAAGACTCGGCCTTAGAACCCC
AGTATCAGCAGAAGGACATTTTAGGACGGGACTTGGGTGACTCTAGGGCACTGGTTTTCTTTCCAGAGAG
CGGAACAGGCGAGGAAAAGTAGTCCCTTCTCGGCGATTCTGCGGAGGGATCTCCGTGGGGCGGTGAACGC
CGATGATTATATAAGGACGCGCCGGGTGTGGCACAGCTAGTTCCGTCGCAGCCGGGATTTGGGTCGCGGT
TCTTGTTTGTGGATCGCTGTGATCGTCACTTGGTGAGTAGCGGGCTGCTGGGCTGGCCGGGGCTTTCGTG
GCCGCCGGGCCGCTCGGTGGGACGGAAGCGTGTGGAGAGACCGCCAAGGGCTGTAGTCTGGGTCCGCGAG
CAAGGTTGCCCTGAACTGGGGGTTGGGGGGAGCGCAGCAAAATGGCGGCTGTTCCCGAGTCTTGAATGGA
AGACGCTTGTGAGGCGGGCTGTGAGGTCGTTGAAACAAGGTGGGGGGCATGGTGGGCGGCAAGAACCCAA
GGTCTTGAGGCCTTCGCTAATGCGGGAAAGCTCTTATTCGGGTGAGATGGGCTGGGGCACCATCTGGGGA
CCCTGACGTGAAGTTTGTCACTGACTGGAGAACTCGGTTTGTCGTCTGTTGCGGGGGCGGCAGTTATGGC
GGTGCCGTTGGGCAGTGCACCCGTACCTTTGGGAGCGCGCGCCCTCGTCGTGTCGTGACGTCACCCGTTC
TGTTGGCTTATAATGCAGGGTGGGGCCACCTGCCGGTAGGTGTGCGGTAGGCTTTTCTCCGTCGCAGGAC
GCAGGGTTCGGGCCTAGGGTAGGCTCTCCTGAATCGACAGGCGCCGGACCTCTGGTGAGGGGAGGGATAA
GTGAGGCGTCAGTTTCTTTGGTCGGTTTTATGTACCTATCTTCTTAAGTAGCTGAAGCTCCGGTTTTGAA
CTATGCGCTCGGGGTTGGCGAGTGTGTTTTGTGAAGTTTTTTAGGCACCTTTTGAAATGTAATCATTTGG
GTCAATATGTAATTTTCAGTGTTAGACTAGTAAATTGTCCGCTAAATTCTGGCCGTTTTTGGCTTTTTTG
TTAGACGAAGCTTGGTACCGAGCTCGGATCTCCACCCCGTACCGGTCCTGCAGTCGAATTCACCATGTCT
AGACTGGACAAGAGCAAAGTCATAAACGGAGCTCTGGAATTACTCAATGGTGTCGGTATCGAAGGCCTGA
CGACAAGGAAACTCGCTCAAAAGCTGGGAGTTGAGCAGCCTACCCTGTACTGGCACGTGAAGAACAAGCG
GGCCCTGCTCGATGCCCTGCCAATCGAGATGCTGGACAGGCATCATACCCACTTCTGCCCCCTGGAAGGC
GAGTCATGGCAAGACTTTCTGCGGAACAACGCCAAGTCATACCGCTGTGCTCTCCTCTCACATCGCGACG
GGGCTAAAGTGCATCTCGGCACCCGCCCAACAGAGAAACAGTACGAAACCCTGGAAAATCAGCTCGCGTT
CCTGTGTCAGCAAGGCTTCTCCCTGGAGAACGCACTGTACGCTCTGTCCGCCGTGGGCCACTTTACACTG
GGCTGCGTATTGGAGGAACAGGAGCATCAAGTAGCAAAAGAGGAAAGAGAGACACCTACCACCGATTCTA
TGCCCCCACTTCTGAGACAAGCAATTGAGCTGTTCGACCGGCAGGGAGCCGAACCTGCCTTCCTTTTCGG
CCTGGAACTAATCATATGTGGCCTGGAGAAACAGCTAAAGTGCGAAAGCGGCGGGCCGACCGACGCCCTT
GACGATTTTGACTTAGACATGCTCCCAGCCGATGCCCTTGACGACTTTGACCTTGATATGCTGCCTGCTG
ACGCTCTTGACGATTTTGACCTTGACATGCTCCCCGGGTAACTAAGTAAGGATCCGCGGCCGCACTAGAG
GAATTCCGCCCCTCTCCCCCCCCCCCCCCTAACGTTACTGGCCGAAGCCGCTTGGAATAAGGCCGGTGTG
CGTTTGTCTATATGTTATTTTCCACCATATTGCCGTCTTTTGGCAATGTGAGGGCCCGGAAACCTGGCCC
TGTCTTCTTGACGAGCATTCCTAGGGGTCTTTCCCCTCTCGCCAAAGGAATGCAAGGTCTGTTGAATGTC
GTGAAGGAAGCAGTTCCTCTGGAAGCTTCTTGAAGACAAACAACGTCTGTAGCGACCCTTTGCAGGCAGC
GGAACCCCCCACCTGGCGACAGGTGCCTCTGCGGCCAAAAGCCACGTGTATAAGATACACCTGCAAAGGC
GGCACAACCCCAGTGCCACGTTGTGAGTTGGATAGTTGTGGAAAGAGTCAAATGGCTCTCCTCAAGCGTA
TTCAACAAGGGGCTGAAGGATGCCCAGAAGGTACCCCATTGTATGGGATCTGATCTGGGGCCTCGGTGCA
CATGCTTTACATGTGTTTAGTCGAGGTTAAAAAAACGTCTAGGCCCCCCGAACCACGGGGACGTGGTTTT
CCTTTGAAAAACACGATGATAAGCTTACCGGTACGCGTGATGTGTTGACAATTAATCATCGGCATAGTAT
ATCGGCATAGTATAATACGACAAGGTGAGGAACTAAACCATGGCCAAGTTGACCAGTGCCGTTCCGGTGC
TCACCGCGCGCGACGTCGCCGGAGCGGTCGAGTTCTGGACCGACCGGCTCGGGTTCTCCCGGGACTTCGT
GGAGGACGACTTCGCCGGTGTGGTCCGGGACGACGTGACCCTGTTCATCAGCGCGGTCCAGGACCAGGTG
GTGCCGGACAACACCCTGGCCTGGGTGTGGGTGCGCGGCCTGGACGAGCTGTACGCCGAGTGGTCGGAGG
TCGTGTCCACGAACTTCCGGGACGCCTCCGGGCCGGCCATGACCGAGATCGGCGAGCAGCCGTGGGGGCG
GGAGTTCGCCCTGCGCGACCCGGCCGGCAACTGCGTGCACTTCGTGGCCGAGGAGCAGGACTGACACATC
TGTACAAGTAAAGCGGCCGCGACTCTAGATCATAATCAGCCATACCACATTTGTAGAGGTTTTACTTGCT
TTAAAAAACCTCCCACACCTCCCCCTGAACCTGAAACATAAAATGAATGCAATTGTTGTTGTTTAGTCCC
TCCCAATTCGATATCAAGCTTATCGATAATCAACCTCTGGATTACAAAATTTGTGAAAGATTGACTGGTA
TTCTTAACTATGTTGCTCCTTTTACGCTATGTGGATACGCTGCTTTAATGCCTTTGTATCATGCTATTGC
TTCCCGTATGGCTTTCATTTTCTCCTCCTTGTATAAATCCTGGTTGCTGTCTCTTTATGAGGAGTTGTGG
CCCGTTGTCAGGCAACGTGGCGTGGTGTGCACTGTGTTTGCTGACGCAACCCCCACTGGTTGGGGCATTG
CCACCACCTGTCAGCTCCTTTCCGGGACTTTCGCTTTCCCCCTCCCTATTGCCACGGCGGAACTCATCGC
CGCCTGCCTTGCCCGCTGCTGGACAGGGGCTCGGCTGTTGGGCACTGACAATTCCGTGGTGTTGTCGGGG
AAATCATCGTCCTTTCCTTGGCTGCTCGCCTGTGTTGCCACCTGGATTCTGCGCGGGACGTCCTTCTGCT
ACGTCCCTTCGGCCCTCAATCCAGCGGACCTTCCTTCCCGCGGCCTGCTGCCGGCTCTGCGGCCTCTTCC
GCGTCTTCGCCTTCGCCCTCAGACGAGTCGGATCTCCCTTTGGGCCGCCTCCCCGCATCGATACCGTCGA
CCTCGATCGAGACCTAGAAAAACATGGAGCAATCACAAGTAGCAATACAGCAGCTACCAATGCTGATTGT
GCCTGGCTAGAAGCACAAGAGGAGGAGGAGGTGGGTTTTCCAGTCACACCTCAGGTACCTTTAAGACCAA
TGACTTACAAGGCAGCTGTAGATCTTAGCCACTTTTTAAAAGAAAAGGGGGGACTGGAAGGGCTAATTCA
CTCCCAACGAAGACAAGATATCCTTGATCTGTGGATCTACCACACACAAGGCTACTTCCCTGATTGGCAG
AACTACACACCAGGGCCAGGGATCAGATATCCACTGACCTTTGGATGGTGCTACAAGCTAGTACCAGTTG
AGCAAGAGAAGGTAGAAGAAGCCAATGAAGGAGAGAACACCCGCTTGTTACACCCTGTGAGCCTGCATGG
GATGGATGACCCGGAGAGAGAAGTATTAGAGTGGAGGTTTGACAGCCGCCTAGCATTTCATCACATGGCC
CGAGAGCTGCATCCGGACTGTACTGGGTCTCTCTGGTTAGACCAGATCTGAGCCTGGGAGCTCTCTGGCT
AACTAGGGAACCCACTGCTTAAGCCTCAATAAAGCTTGCCTTGAGTGCTTCAAGTAGTGTGTGCCCGTCT
GTTGTGTGACTCTGGTAACTAGAGATCCCTCAGACCCTTTTAGTCAGTGTGGAAAATCTCTAGCAGGGCC
CGTTTAAACCCGCTGATCAGCCTCGACTGTGCCTTCTAGTTGCCAGCCATCTGTTGTTTGCCCCTCCCCC
GTGCCTTCCTTGACCCTGGAAGGTGCCACTCCCACTGTCCTTTCCTAATAAAATGAGGAAATTGCATCGC
ATTGTCTGAGTAGGTGTCATTCTATTCTGGGGGGTGGGGTGGGGCAGGACAGCAAGGGGGAGGATTGGGA
AGACAATAGCAGGCATGCTGGGGATGCGGTGGGCTCTATGGCTTCTGAGGCGGAAAGAACCAGCTGGGGC
TCTAGGGGGTATCCCC
[124 nt withheld, positions 9537-9660]
C
[91 nt withheld, positions 9662-9752]
A
[49 nt withheld, positions 9754-9802]
CCTTTGACGTTGGAGTCCACGTTCTTT
[37 nt withheld, positions 9830-9866]
ACCCTATCTCGGTCTATTCTTTTGATTTATAAGGGATTTTGCCGATTTCGGCCTATTGGTTAAAAAATGA
GCTGATTTAACAAAAATTTAACGCGAATTAATTCTGTGGAATGTGTGTCAGTTAGGGTGTGGAAAGTCCC
CAGGCTCCCCAGCAGGCAGAAGTATGCAAAGCATGCATCTCAATTAGTCAGCAACCAGGTGTGGAAAGTC
CCCAGGCTCCCCAGCAGGCAGAAGTATGCAAAGCATGCATCTCAATTAGTCAGCAACCATAGTCCCGCCC
CTAACTCCGCCCATCCCGCCCCTAACTCCGCCCAGTTCCGCCCATTCTCCGCCCCATGGCTGACTAATTT
TTTTTATTTATGCAGAGGCCGAGGCCGCCTCTGCCTCTGAGCTATTCCAGAAGTAGTGAGGAGGCTTTTT
TGGAGGCCTAGGCTTTTGCAAAAAGCTCCCGGGAGCTTGTATATCCATTTTCGGATCTGATCAGCACGTG
TTGACAATTAATCATCGGCATAGTATATCGGCATAGTATAATACGACAAGGTGAGGAACTAAACCATGGC
CAAGTTGACCAGTGCCGTTCCGGTGCTCACCGCGCGCGACGTCGCCGGAGCGGTCGAGTTCTGGACCGAC
CGGCTCGGGTTCTCCCGGGACTTCGTGGAGGACGACTTCGCCGGTGTGGTCCGGGACGACGTGACCCTGT
TCATCAGCGCGGTCCAGGACCAGGTGGTGCCGGACAACACCCTGGCCTGGGTGTGGGTGCGCGGCCTGGA
CGAGCTGTACGCCGAGTGGTCGGAGGTCGTGTCCACGAACTTCCGGGACGCCTCCGGGCCGGCCATGACC
GAGATCGGCGAGCAGCCGTGGGGGCGGGAGTTCGCCCTGCGCGACCCGGCCGGCAACTGCGTGCACTTCG
TGGCCGAGGAGCAGGACTGACACGTGCTACGAGATTTCGATTCCACCGCCGCCTTCTATGAAAGGTTGGG
CTTCGGAATCGTTTTCCGGGACGCCGGCTGGATGATCCTCCAGCGCGGGGATCTCATGCTGGAGTTCTTC
GCCCACCCCAACTTGTTTATTGCAGCTTATAATGGTTACAAATAAAGCAATAGCATCACAAATTTCACAA
ATAAAGCATTTTTTTCACTGCATTCTAGTTGTGGTTTGTCCAAACTCATCAATGTATCTTATCATGTCTG
TATACCGTCGACCTCTAGCTAGAGCTTGGCGTAATCATGGTCATAGCTGTTTCCTGTGTGAAATTGTTAT
CCGCTCACAATTCCACACAACATACGAGCCGGAAGCATAAAGTGTAAAGCCTGGGGTGCCTAATGAGTGA
GCTAACTCACATTAATTGCGTTGCGCTCACTGCCCGCTTTCCAGTCGGGAAACCTGTCGTGCCAGCTGCA
TTAATGAATCGGCCAACGCGCGGGGAGAGGCGGTTTGCGTATTGGGCGCTCTTCCGCTTCCTCGCTCACT
GACTCGCTGCGCTCGGTCGTTCGGCTGCGGCGAGCGGTATCAGCTCACTCAAAGGCGGTAATACGGTTAT
CCACAGAATCAGGGGATAACGCAGGAAAGAACATGTGAGCAAAAGGCCAGCAAAAGGCCAGGAACCGTAA
AAAGGCCGCGTTGCTGGCGTTTTTCCATAGGCTCCGCCCCCCTGACGAGCATCACAAAAATCGACGCTCA
AGTCAGAGGTGGCGAAACCCGACAGGACTATAAAGATACCAGGCGTTTCCCCCTGGAAGCTCCCTCGTGC
GCTCTCCTGTTCCGACCCTGCCGCTTACCGGATACCTGTCCGCCTTTCTCCCTTCGGGAAGCGTGGCGCT
TTCTCATAGCTCACGCTGTAGGTATCTCAGTTCGGTGTAGGTCGTTCGCTCCAAGCTGGGCTGTGTGCAC
GAACCCCCCGTTCAGCCCGACCGCTGCGCCTTATCCGGTAACTATCGTCTTGAGTCCAACCCGGTAAGAC
ACGACTTATCGCCACTGGCAGCAGCCACTGGTAACAGGATTAGCAGAGCGAGGTATGTAGGCGGTGCTAC
AGAGTTCTTGAAGTGGTGGCCTAACTACGGCTACACTAGAAGAACAGTATTTGGTATCTGCGCTCTGCTG
AAGCCAGTTACCTTCGGAAAAAGAGTTGGTAGCTCTTGATCCGGCAAACAAACCACCGCTGGTAGCGGTG
GTTTTTTTGTTTGCAAGCAGCAGATTACGCGCAGAAAAAAAGGATCTCAAGAAGATCCTTTGATCTTTTC
TACGGGGTCTGACGCTCAGTGGAACGAAAACTCACGTTAAGGGATTTTGGTCATGAGATTATCAAAAAGG
ATCTTCACCTAGATCCTTTTAAATTAAAAATGAAGTTTTAAATCAATCTAAAGTATATATGAGTAAACTT
GGTCTGACAGTTACCAATGCTTAATCAGTGAGGCACCTATCTCAGCGATCTGTCTATTTCGTTCATCCAT
AGTTGCCTGACTCCCCGTCGTGTAGATAACTACGATACGGGAGGGCTTACCATCTGGCCCCAGTGCTGCA
ATGATACCGCGAGACCCACGCTCACCGGCTCCAGATTTATCAGCAATAAACCAGCCAGCCGGAAGGGCCG
AGCGCAGAAGTGGTCCTGCAACTTTATCCGCCTCCATCCAGTCTATTAATTGTTGCCGGGAAGCTAGAGT
AAGTAGTTCGCCAGTTAATAGTTTGCGCAACGTTGTTGCCATTGCTACAGGCATCGTGGTGTCACGCTCG
TCGTTTGGTATGGCTTCATTCAGCTCCGGTTCCCAACGATCAAGGCGAGTTACATGATCCCCCATGTTGT
GCAAAAAAGCGGTTAGCTCCTTCGGTCCTCCGATCGTTGTCAGAAGTAAGTTGGCCGCAGTGTTATCACT
CATGGTTATGGCAGCACTGCATAATTCTCTTACTGTCATGCCATCCGTAAGATGCTTTTCTGTGACTGGT
GAGTACTCAACCAAGTCATTCTGAGAATAGTGTATGCGGCGACCGAGTTGCTCTTGCCCGGCGTCAATAC
GGGATAATACCGCGCCACATAGCAGAACTTTAAAAGTGCTCATCATTGGAAAACGTTCTTCGGGGCGAAA
ACTCTCAAGGATCTTACCGCTGTTGAGATCCAGTTCGATGTAACCCACTCGTGCACCCAACTGATCTTCA
GCATCTTTTACTTTCACCAGCGTTTCTGGGTGAGCAAAAACAGGAAGGCAAAATGCCGCAAAAAAGGGAA
TAAGGGCGACACGGAAATGTTGAATACTCATACTCTTCCTTTTTCAATATTATTGAAGCATTTATCAGGG
TTATTGTCTCATGAGCGGATACATATTTGAATGTATTTAGAAAAATAAACAAATAGGGGTTCCGCGCACA
TTTCCCCGAAAAGTGCCACCTGAC
Features (pLannotate 1.2.2; 42 found; start..end, strand, type, name):
     31..83      -  misc_feature   bom (fragment): basis of mobility region from pBR322
    238..617     +  enhancer       CMV enhancer: human cytomegalovirus immediate early enhancer
    618..817     +  promoter       CMV promoter: human cytomegalovirus (CMV) immediate early promoter
    835..1015    +  LTR            5' LTR (truncated): truncated 5' long terminal repeat (LTR) from HIV-1
   1062..1187    +  misc_feature   HIV-1 Ψ: packaging signal of human immunodeficiency virus type 1
   1171..1534    +  CDS            HIV-1 gag (fragment): gag protein from human immunodeficiency virus 1; gag
   1680..1913    +  misc_feature   RRE: The Rev response element (RRE) of HIV-1 allows for Rev-dependent mRNA export from the nucleus to the cytoplasm.
   2290..2390    +  CDS            Rev (fragment): human immunodeficiency virus 1 (HIV-1) Rev protein; rev; enhances nuclear export of unspliced and incompletely spliced viral mRNAs
   2440..2557    +  misc_feature   cPPT/CTS: central polypurine tract and central termination sequence of HIV-1
   2614..2638    +  protein_bind   attB1: mutant version of attB; recombination site for the Gateway® BP reaction BP Clonase™
   2670..2984    +  promoter       tight TRE promoter: Tet-responsive promoter PTight, consisting of seven tet operator sequences followed by the minimal CMV promoter
   2991..3698    +  CDS            mCherry: mCherry is a basic (constitutively fluorescent) red fluorescent protein published in 2004, derived from Discosoma sp.. It is reported to be a very rapidly-maturing monomer with low acid sensitivity.
   3699..3740    +  CDS            V5 tag: epitope tag from simian virus 5
   3777..4490    +  CDS            EGFP: EGFP is a basic (constitutively fluorescent) green fluorescent protein published in 1996, derived from Aequorea victoria. It is reported to be a rapidly-maturing weak dimer with moderate acid sensitivity.
   4601..4625    -  protein_bind   attB2: mutant version of attB; recombination site for the Gateway® BP reaction BP Clonase™
   4675..5886    +  promoter       UbC promoter: human ubiquitin C promoter
   5945..6642    +  CDS            rtTA3 (fragment): reverse tetracycline transactivator 3 activates expression from Tet-responsive promoters in the presence of doxycycline
   6572..6682    +  CDS            VP48: 3 tandem repeats of the minimal activation domain of herpes simplex virus VP16 (Cheng et al., 2013)
   6840..7302    +  misc_feature   IRES: internal ribosome entry site (IRES) of the encephalomyocarditis virus (EMCV)
   7324..7371    +  promoter       EM7 promoter: synthetic bacterial promoter&nbsp
   7390..7764    +  CDS            BleoR: antibiotic-binding protein; Sh ble from Streptoalloteichus hindustanus; confers resistance to bleomycin, phleomycin, and Zeocin™
   7798..7881    +  CDS            large T antigen (fragment): large T antigen from SV40 (simian virus 40)
   7915..7938    +  misc_feature   MCS (fragment): pBluescript multiple cloning site
   7938..8526    +  misc_feature   WPRE: woodchuck hepatitis virus posttranscriptional regulatory element
   8527..8546    +  misc_feature   MCS (fragment): pBluescript multiple cloning site
   8548..9048    +  CDS            nef (fragment): NEF_HV1LA - Experimental evidence at protein level: Swiss-Prot protein existence level 1. Extracellular Nef protein targets CD4(+) T-lymphocytes for apoptosis by interacting with CXCR4 surface receptors. From Human immunodeficiency virus type 1 group M subtype B (isolate Lai) (HIV-1).
   9055..9235    +  LTR            5' LTR (truncated): truncated 5' long terminal repeat (LTR) from HIV-1
   9267..9491    +  polyA_signal   bGH poly(A) signal: bovine growth hormone polyadenylation signal
   9495..9516    +  promoter       SV40 promoter (fragment): SV40 enhancer and early promoter
   9537..9965    +  rep_origin     f1 ori (sequence partly withheld): f1 bacteriophage origin of replication; arrow indicates direction of (+) strand synthesis
   9979..10308   +  promoter       SV40 promoter: SV40 enhancer and early promoter
  10356..10403   +  promoter       EM7 promoter: synthetic bacterial promoter&nbsp
  10422..10796   +  CDS            BleoR: antibiotic-binding protein; Sh ble from Streptoalloteichus hindustanus; confers resistance to bleomycin, phleomycin, and Zeocin™
  10806..10931   +  CDS            ble (fragment): BLE_KLEPN - Experimental evidence at protein level: Swiss-Prot protein existence level 1. Binding protein with a strong affinity to the bleomycin family of antibiotics. Binds to CL990; an antimitotic-antibiotic compound. From Klebsiella pneumoniae.
  10926..11047   +  polyA_signal   SV40 poly(A) signal: SV40 polyadenylation signal
  11118..11140   -  protein_bind   lac operator (fragment): The lac repressor binds to the lac operator to inhibit transcription in E. coli. This inhibition can be relieved by adding lactose or isopropyl-β-D-thiogalactopyranoside (IPTG). lac repressor encoded by lacI
  11144..11174   -  promoter       lac promoter: promoter for the E. coli lac operon
  11189..11210   -  protein_bind   CAP binding site: CAP binding activates transcription in the presence of cAMP. E. coli catabolite activator protein
  11223..11315   -  CDS            lacI (fragment): lac repressor; lacI; The lac repressor binds to the lac operator to inhibit transcription in E. coli. This inhibition can be relieved by adding lactose or isopropyl-β-D-thiogalactopyranoside (IPTG).
  11498..12086   -  rep_origin     ori: high-copy-number ColE1/pMB1/pBR322/pUC origin of replication
  12257..13117   -  CDS            AmpR: β-lactamase; bla; confers resistance to ampicillin, carbenicillin, and related antibiotics
  13118..13222   -  promoter       AmpR promoter: bla
