[The description below was written by a language model from this plasmid's Addgene catalogue record and pLannotate feature annotations shown in this document.]
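Description:
pSLIK mCh-V5-NES-EGFP-mCBP80 zeo is a 13,250 nt HIV-1-based lentiviral vector built on the pSLIK zeo single-vector inducible backbone, with the payload introduced by Gateway recombination. It is propagated in E. coli through a high-copy ColE1/pUC origin with ampicillin selection (AmpR), and it also carries an f1 origin. Viral genomic RNA is driven by a CMV enhancer/promoter fused to a truncated 5' LTR. The transfer cassette contains the Ψ packaging signal with a gag fragment, the RRE for Rev-dependent export, cPPT/CTS, WPRE and a truncated 3' LTR followed by a bGH polyadenylation signal.

Between the attB1 and attB2 sites, a tight TRE promoter (seven tet operators plus a minimal CMV promoter) controls a fusion reading frame annotated as mCherry, a V5 epitope and EGFP. The name indicates a nuclear export signal between V5 and EGFP, in the short unannotated gap there. It also indicates an mCBP80 element after EGFP, where only about a hundred unannotated bases remain before attB2, so this is likely a short segment; the record does not define it further. The catalogue lists an N-terminal 3xFLAG tag, but no such feature is annotated and mCherry begins almost directly after the promoter.

Downstream, a UbC promoter constitutively expresses rtTA3 linked by an EMCV IRES to BleoR, so transduced cells can be selected with Zeocin and carry the transactivator needed for doxycycline-induced expression. A second SV40/EM7-driven BleoR cassette lies outside the LTRs. The design of two fluorescent proteins combined with localisation signals suggests a dual-colour reporter of nucleocytoplasmic transport, in line with the associated publication's topic, although the record states only inducible expression as the purpose.
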