Addgene plasmid #192335: pSLIK mCh-V5-NES-EGFP-mCBP80 zeo
Purpose: Lentiviral expression vector for an inducible mCh-V5-NES-EGFP-mCBP80
Depositing lab: Kevin Janes. Depositing organization: University of Virginia. Publication: Nucleocytoplasmic transport of active HER2 causes fractional escape from the DCIS-like state. Wang L, Paudel BB, McKnight RA, Janes KA. Nat Commun. 2023 Apr 13;14(1):2110. doi: 10.1038/s41467-023-37914-x. PubMed 37055441.
Backbone
  Vector backbone: pSLIK zeo
  Backbone manufacturer: Addgene #25736
  Vector type: Lentiviral
Growth in bacteria
  Bacterial resistance: Ampicillin, 100 μg/mL
  Growth temperature: 30°C
  Growth strain: NEB Stable
  Copy number: High Copy
Gene/Insert
  Gene/Insert name: mCh-V5-NES-EGFP-mCBP80
  Species: Other
  Tag / fusion protein: 3xFLAG (N terminal on insert)
  Cloning method: Gateway Cloning
Terms and licenses: Academic/Nonprofit Terms; Industry Terms: Not Available to Industry
How to cite: pSLIK mCh-V5-NES-EGFP-mCBP80 zeo was a gift from Kevin Janes (Addgene plasmid # 192335 ; http://n2t.net/addgene:192335 ; RRID:Addgene_192335)
